Addgene plasmid #106126: pCfB5791
Purpose: (Empty Backbone) EasyCloneYALI system-based yeast integrative vector carrying loxP-flanked Ura3 marker, integration into Yarrowia lipolytica chromosomal location IntF_2, USER site for cloning, amp resistance
Depositing lab: Irina Borodina. Depositing organization: Danmarks Tekniske Universitet. Publication: EasyCloneYALI: CRISPR/Cas9-Based Synthetic Toolbox for Engineering of the Yeast Yarrowia lipolytica. Holkenbrink C, Dam MI, Kildegaard KR, Beder J, Dahlin J, Domenech Belda D, Borodina I. Biotechnol J. 2018 Jan 29. doi: 10.1002/biot.201700543. PubMed 29377615.
Backbone
  Vector backbone: Unknown
  Vector type: Yeast Expression
  Selectable markers: URA3
Growth in bacteria
  Bacterial resistance: Ampicillin, 100 μg/mL
  Growth temperature: 37°C
  Growth strain: DH5alpha
  Copy number: High Copy
Gene/Insert
  Gene/Insert name: None
Terms and licenses: Academic/Nonprofit Terms; Industry Terms: Not Available to Industry
How to cite: pCfB5791 was a gift from Irina Borodina (Addgene plasmid # 106126 ; http://n2t.net/addgene:106126 ; RRID:Addgene_106126)
