[The description below was written by a language model from this plasmid's Addgene catalogue record and pLannotate feature annotations shown in this document.]
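Description:
pCfB5791 is an empty integrative backbone from the EasyCloneYALI toolbox, designed for stable insertion of expression cassettes into the genome of the oleaginous yeast Yarrowia lipolytica at the chromosomal site designated IntF_2. The parental backbone is not recorded. In E. coli the 7.4 kb plasmid is maintained at high copy through a ColE1/pUC-type origin and selected with ampicillin via the bla gene and its promoter. No yeast replication origin is annotated, consistent with a vector that must integrate to be retained. Yeast transformants are selected by uracil prototrophy through a URA3 marker.

The URA3 coding sequence, followed by a partial CYC1 terminator, lies between two loxP sites, so the marker can be excised by Cre recombinase after integration and reused in further rounds of engineering. The catalogue entry describes a USER cloning site for inserting promoter–gene fragments. This site and the IntF_2 homology arms are not named in the automated feature table and presumably lie in its unannotated stretches. A hit called as a fragment of S. cerevisiae HUL5 next to one loxP site may simply reflect similarity within Yarrowia genomic sequence, though the record does not confirm this. Two minimal FRT sites bracket the bacterial portion carrying AmpR and the origin. The short rrnB terminator, 5S rRNA, KanR and lacZα fragments appear to be backbone remnants without a stated function.

No insert or promoter for a gene of interest is present. Users add their own cassettes, and the vector serves as a marker-recyclable platform for metabolic engineering and strain construction in Y. lipolytica.
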