Features (pLannotate 1.2.2; 15 found; start..end, strand, type, name):
   1366..1800    -  CDS            HUL5 (fragment): HUL5_YEAST - Experimental evidence at protein level: Swiss-Prot protein existence level 1. Probable E3 ubiquitin-protein ligase which accepts ubiquitin from an E2 ubiquitin-conjugating enzyme in the form of a thioester and then directly transfers the ubiquitin to targeted substrates. Non essential. From Saccharomyces cerevisiae (strain ATCC 204508 / S288c) (Baker's yeast).
   1828..1861    -  protein_bind   loxP: Cre-mediated recombination occurs in the 8-bp core sequence (GCATACAT). Cre recombinase
   2870..3700    +  CDS            URA3: PYRF_YEAST - Experimental evidence at protein level: Swiss-Prot protein existence level 1. From Saccharomyces cerevisiae (strain ATCC 204508 / S288c) (Baker's yeast).
   3719..3952    +  terminator     CYC1 terminator (fragment): S. cerevisiae CYC1; transcription terminator for CYC1
   3952..3985    -  protein_bind   loxP: Cre-mediated recombination occurs in the 8-bp core sequence (GCATACAT). Cre recombinase
   4550..4583    -  protein_bind   FRT (minimal): supports FLP-mediated excision but not integration (Turan and Bode, 2011) FLP recombinase from the Saccharomyces cerevisiae 2μ plasmid
   4627..4667    -  terminator     rrnB T1 terminator (fragment): transcription terminator T1 from the E. coli rrnB gene
   4669..4784    -  ncRNA          5S rRNA: Accession: RF00001 - 5S ribosomal RNA
   4815..4839    +  CDS            KanR (fragment): aminoglycoside phosphotransferase; aph(3')-Ia; confers resistance to kanamycin
   4869..4965    +  promoter       AmpR promoter (fragment): bla
   4968..5828    +  CDS            AmpR: β-lactamase; bla; confers resistance to ampicillin, carbenicillin, and related antibiotics
   5950..6538    +  rep_origin     ori: high-copy-number ColE1/pMB1/pBR322/pUC origin of replication
   6763..6780    +  terminator     rrnB T2 terminator (fragment): transcription terminator T2 from the E. coli rrnB gene
   6805..6824    -  CDS            lacZα (fragment): LacZα fragment of β-galactosidase; lacZ fragment
   7294..7327    +  protein_bind   FRT (minimal): supports FLP-mediated excision but not integration (Turan and Bode, 2011) FLP recombinase from the Saccharomyces cerevisiae 2μ plasmid
>Addgene plasmid #106126 | pCfB5791 | addgene full sequence | sequence record 206173 | Addgene NGS Result
GAATGCGTGCGATTTTCACAAGGATCTACTCTCTGTCCATCTTCCACTAGCCCCTCTAAAACCAATCCTC
CTTGAAGATTTATCAGACAAGTCCTCAGTAACATTCTTCACACTCTCATGATACTCAAACTCGACCATAG
TCACTCTCTCCCCCTCTTCTCCATGACGTCAGTTCTGACTAATCATCACAACACAACACCACGCTTCAGG
AGCAAATAACGAACAGCTGCTCGCATCAGAACATATCACAGCAATAACAACACGTGTTCCCGTGCAAAGA
ACCAGTAATTGGAATGTCCAGCTCCTGCGCGCCTGCGCCAGATGTTTGAGGAAAGTGGGGTACAGTATGT
ACATACTTGTAAGGTGCACATGTGTGCTGCTGCCCCGGGTGGAGATAACTAGGGAACGGCTAAAACTGCA
CAGTTTGGTGTTCATGTGAGCTGAAGAGGGGGAAAGGGTGGTATTTGCAAGGTTTTGGGGTCATTGAAGG
TGTGGACTTGGATCTGGGGTTTTACGTGCAACGCTTACGCAACTAACATGAATGAATACGATATACATCA
AAGACTATGATACGCAGTATTGCACACTGTACGAGTAAGGGCACTAGCCACTGCACTCAAGTGAAACCGT
TGCCCGGGTACGAGTATGAGTATGTACAGTATGTTTAGTATTGTACTTGGACAATGCTTGTATCGTACAT
TCTCAAGTGTCAAACATAAATATCCGTTGCTATATCCTCGCACCACCACGTAGCTCGCTATATCCCTGTG
TTGAATCCATCCATCTTGGATTGCCAATTGTGCACACAGAACCGGGCACTCACTTCCCCATCCACACTTC
AACGGAATGCGTGCGATCGCGTGCATTCCTTCTGTTCGGAATCAACCTCAAGGTTAACGGCCACGATCCC
CTCGTTGTTACTCTTGGTCAGCCCATTGTCGGTAACGCTGGCTTTGCTAACTGGGTCGATAAACTCTTCT
TTGGCCAGGAGAACCCCGATGTCTCCAAGGTGTCCAAAGACCGAAAGCTCTACCGAATCACCCACCGAGG
AGATATCGTCCCTCAAGTGCCCTTCTGGGACGGTTACCAGCACTGCTCTGGTGAGGTCTTTATTGACTGG
CCCCTGATCCACCCTCCTCTCTCCAACGTTGTCATGTGCCAGGGCCAGAGCAATAAACAGTGCTCTGCCG
GTAACACTCTGCTCCAGCAGGTCAATGTGATTGGAAACCATCTGCAGTACTTCGTCACCGAGGGTGTCTG
TGGTATCTAAGCTATTTATCACTCTTTACAACTTCTACCTCAACTATCTACTTTAATAAATGAATATCGT
TTATTCTCTATGATTACTGTATATGCGTTCCTCTAAGACAAATCGAAACCAGCATGCGATCGAATGGCAT
ACAAAAGTTTCTTCCGAAGTTGATCAATGTCCTGATAGTCAGGCAGCTTGAGAAGATTGACACAGGTGGA
GGCCGTAGGGAACCGATCAACCTGTCTACCAGCGTTACGAATGGCAAATGACGGGTTCAAAGCCTTGAAT
CCTTGCAATGGTGCCTTGGATACTGATGTCACAAACTTAAGAAGCAGCCGCTTGTCCTCTTCCTCGAAAC
TCTCAAACACAGTCCAGAAGTCCTTTATAGTTTGATCTGTATCCAGATAGCCTCCGTAATTGGTGTGTGT
CTTCAAATCCCAGACGTCCACATTGGCATGTCCTCCACTGATAAGCATTTGAAGTTCATCTGCGTTGAAC
ATTGAGACCCACGAAGGGTCAATGAGCTGGTATAGACCGCCCAAGAATGCATCTGAGAACAGCTGAAGCT
TCGTACGATAACTTCGTATAATGTATGCTATACGAAGTTATAAGGAGTTTGGCGCCCGTTTTTTCGAGCC
CCACACGTTTCGGTGAGTATGAGCGGCGGCAGATTCGAGCGTTTCCGGTTTCCGCGGCTGGACGAGAGCC
CATGATGGGGGCTCCCACCACCAGCAATCAGGGCCCTGATTACACACCCACCTGTAATGTCATGCTGTTC
ATCGTGGTTAATGCTGCTGTGTGCTGTGTGTGTGTGTTGTTTGGCGCTCATTGTTGCGTTATGCAGCGTA
CACCACAATATTGGAAGCTTATTAGCCTTTCTATTTTTTCGTTTGCAAGGCTTAACAACATTGCTGTGGA
GAGGGATGGGGATATGGAGGCCGCTGGAGGGAGTCGGAGAGGCGTTTTGGAGCGGCTTGGCCTGGCGCCC
AGCTCGCGAAACGCACCTAGGACCCTTTGGCACGCCGAAATGTGCCACTTTTCAGTCTAGTAACGCCTTA
CCTACGTCATTCCATGCATGCATGTTTGCGCCTTTTTTCCCTTGCCCTTGATCGCCACACAGTACAGTGC
ACTGTACAGTGGAGGTTTTGGGGGGGTCTTAGATGGGAGCTAAAAGCGGCCTAGCGGTACACTAGTGGGA
TTGTATGGAGTGGCATGGAGCCTAGGTGGAGCCTGACAGGACGCACGACCGGCTAGCCCGTGACAGACGA
TGGGTGGCTCCTGTTGTCCACCGCGTACAAATGTTTGGGCCAAAGTCTTGTCAGCCTTGCTTGCGAACCT
AATTCCCAATTTTGTCACTTCGCACCCCCATTGATCGAGCCCTAACCCCTGCCCATCAGGCAATCCAATT
AAGCTCGCATTGTCTGCCTTGTTTAGTTTGGCTCCTGCCCGTTTCGGCGTCCACTTGCACAAACACAAAC
AAGCATTATATATAAGGCTCGTCTCTCCCTCCCAACCACACTCACTTTTTTGCCCGTCTTCCCTTGCTAA
CACAAAAGTCAAGAACACAAACAACCACCCCAACCCCCTTACACACAAGACATATCTACAGCAATGCCCT
CCTACGAGGCCCGAGCCAACGTCCACAAGTCCGCATTCGCCGCCCGAGTCCTGAAGCTGGTCGCCGCCAA
GAAGACCAACCTGTGCGCCTCCCTGGACGTCACCACCACCAAGGAGCTGATCGAGCTGGCCGACAAGGTC
GGCCCCTACGTCTGCATGATCAAGACCCACATCGACATCATCGACGACTTCACCTACGCCGGCACCGTCC
TGCCCCTGAAGGAGCTGGCCCTGAAGCACGGCTTCTTCCTGTTCGAGGACCGAAAGTTCGCCGACATCGG
CAACACCGTCAAGCACCAGTACCGATGCCACCGAATCGCCGAGTGGTCCGACATCACCAACGCCCACGGC
GTCCCCGGCACCGGCATCATCGCCGGCCTGCGAGCCGGCGCCGAGGAGACCGTCTCCGAGCAGAAGAAGG
AGGACGTCTCCGACTACGAGAACTCCCAGTACAAGGAGTTCCTGGTCCCCTCCCCCAACGAGAAGCTGGC
CCGAGGCCTGCTGATGCTGGCCGAGCTGTCCTGCAAGGGCTCCCTGGCCACCGGCGAGTACTCCAAGCAG
ACCATCGAGCTGGCCCGATCCGACCCCGAGTTCGTCGTCGGCTTCATCGCCCAGAACCGACCCAAGGGCG
ACTCCGAGGACTGGCTGATCCTGACCCCCGGCGTCGGCCTGGACGACAAGGGCGACGCCCTGGGCCAGCA
GTACCGAACCGTCGAGGACGTCATGTCCACCGGCACCGACATCATCATCGTCGGCCGAGGCCTGTACGGC
CAGAACCGAGACCCCATCGAGGAGGCCAAGCGATACCAGAAGGCCGGCTGGGAGGCCTACCAGAAGATCA
ACTGCTAGTCATGTAATTAGTTATGTCACGCTTACATTCACGCCCTCCCCCCACATCCGCTCTAACCGAA
AAGGAAGGAGTTAGACAACCTGAAGTCTAGGTCCCTATTTATTTTTTTATAGTTATGTTAGTATTAAGAA
CGTTATTTATATTTCAAATTTTTCTTTTTTTTCTGTACAGACGCGTGTACGCATGTAACATTATACTGAA
AACCTTGCTTGAGAAGGTTTTGGGACGCTCGATAACTTCGTATAATGTATGCTATACGAAGTTATGTGAT
ATCAGATCCACTAGTGGCCTTCTCAATTAAAATAAACAAATAAGTGAGTTCAAAATCATCCCATAGTGTT
GAAGGTAATACCCGGTAGGGTGATACGGGGCCAATTCCTTACATAGTGATGAGAGGAACCAGCTTGGTCG
AGATGCCCATTGTAGAAAATGCTATCTACTAATCTAGAATCTCTTGTGAACGAGCAAGCACGAGCGTCTG
GTGTGCTATTATCAGGACATCTGGTAGTCTTCTCATATTCTAGAGTTTAATGTATTGTTATTAAAGAAAA
GAAGAAGAAAAAAAGAAAAAAAACATAGAAGTGAGTAATCAACATATTTATCACCGTCAATAGACAACAA
CACATTCAGGACTGTCGGAAATGAATTAATCGACGTAATTCCGTGGTCCCAGAAACAGCAGTGCCCCTAT
ATATGCTGACTAATCGCAGTTTATGGTCCTGGCTAAGTCAATACAACTCCTCCCACAGAGGTCGTATCCA
AGAAAGAAATATATCATAGTAATCAGGGAAATCGCGTGCATTCGCGGCCGCATTTAAATCCCCACTTCAG
AAGTTCCTATACTTTCTAGAGAATAGGAACTTCACTATAGAGTCGAATAAGGGCGACACCCCATAATTAG
CCCGGGCGAAAGGCCCAGTCTTTCGACTGAGCCTTTCGTTTTATTTGATGCCTGGCAGTTCCCTACTCTC
GCATGGGGAGTCCCCACACTACCATCGGCGCTACGGCGTTTCACTTCTGAGTTCGGCATGGGGTCAGGTG
GGACCACCGCGCTACTGCCGCCAGGCAAACAAGGGGTGTTATGAGCCATATTCAGGTATAAATGGGCTCG
CGATAATGTTCAGAATTGGTTAATTGGTTGTAACACTGACCCCTATTTGTTTATTTTTCTAAATACATTC
AAATATGTATCCGCTCATGAGACAATAACCCTGATAAATGCTTCAATAATATTGAAAAAGGAAGAATATG
AGTATTCAACATTTCCGTGTCGCCCTTATTCCCTTTTTTGCGGCATTTTGCCTTCCTGTTTTTGCTCACC
CAGAAACGCTGGTGAAAGTAAAAGATGCTGAAGATCAGTTGGGTGCACGAGTGGGTTACATCGAACTGGA
TCTCAACAGCGGTAAGATCCTTGAGAGTTTTCGCCCCGAAGAACGTTTTCCAATGATGAGCACTTTTAAA
GTTCTGCTATGTGGCGCGGTATTATCCCGTATTGACGCCGGGCAAGAGCAACTCGGTCGCCGCATACACT
ATTCTCAGAATGACTTGGTTGAGTACTCACCAGTCACAGAAAAGCATCTTACGGATGGCATGACAGTAAG
AGAATTATGCAGTGCTGCCATAACCATGAGTGATAACACTGCGGCCAACTTACTTCTGACAACGATCGGA
GGACCGAAGGAGCTAACCGCTTTTTTGCACAACATGGGGGATCATGTAACTCGCCTTGATCGTTGGGAAC
CGGAGCTGAATGAAGCCATACCAAACGACGAGCGTGACACCACGATGCCTGTAGCGATGGCAACAACGTT
GCGCAAACTATTAACTGGCGAACTACTTACTCTAGCTTCCCGGCAACAATTAATAGACTGGATGGAGGCG
GATAAAGTTGCAGGACCACTTCTGCGCTCGGCCCTTCCGGCTGGCTGGTTTATTGCTGATAAATCCGGAG
CCGGTGAGCGTGGTTCTCGCGGTATCATCGCAGCGCTGGGGCCAGATGGTAAGCCCTCCCGTATCGTAGT
TATCTACACGACGGGGAGTCAGGCAACTATGGATGAACGAAATAGACAGATCGCTGAGATAGGTGCCTCA
CTGATTAAGCATTGGTAAGCAGAGCATTACGCTGACTTGACGGGACGGCGCAAGCTCATGACCAAAATCC
CTTAACGTGAGTTACGCGCGCGTCGTTCCACTGAGCGTCAGACCCCGTAGAAAAGATCAAAGGATCTTCT
TGAGATCCTTTTTTTCTGCGCGTAATCTGCTGCTTGCAAACAAAAAAACCACCGCTACCAGCGGTGGTTT
GTTTGCCGGATCAAGAGCTACCAACTCTTTTTCCGAAGGTAACTGGCTTCAGCAGAGCGCAGATACCAAA
TACTGTTCTTCTAGTGTAGCCGTAGTTAGCCCACCACTTCAAGAACTCTGTAGCACCGCCTACATACCTC
GCTCTGCTAATCCTGTTACCAGTGGCTGCTGCCAGTGGCGATAAGTCGTGTCTTACCGGGTTGGACTCAA
GACGATAGTTACCGGATAAGGCGCAGCGGTCGGGCTGAACGGGGGGTTCGTGCACACAGCCCAGCTTGGA
GCGAACGACCTACACCGAACTGAGATACCTACAGCGTGAGCTATGAGAAAGCGCCACGCTTCCCGAAGGG
AGAAAGGCGGACAGGTATCCGGTAAGCGGCAGGGTCGGAACAGGAGAGCGCACGAGGGAGCTTCCAGGGG
GAAACGCCTGGTATCTTTATAGTCCTGTCGGGTTTCGCCACCTCTGACTTGAGCGTCGATTTTTGTGATG
CTCGTCAGGGGGGCGGAGCCTATGGAAAAACGCCAGCAACGCGGCCTTTTTACGGTTCCTGGCCTTTTGC
TGGCCTTTTGCTCACATGTTCTTTCCTGCGTTATCCCCTGATTCTGTGGATAACCGTATTACCGCCTTTG
AGTGAGCTGATACCGCTCGCCGCAGCCGAACGACCGAGCGCAGCGAGTCAGTGAGCGAGGAAGCGGAAGG
CGAGAGTAGGGAACTGCCAGGCATCAAACTAAGCAGAAGGCCCCTGACGGATGGCCTTTTTGCGTTTCTA
CAAACTCTTTCTGTGTTGTAAAACGACGGCCAGTCTTAAGCTCGGGCCCCCTGGGCGGTTCTGATAACGA
GTAATCGTTAATCCGCAAATAACGTAAAAACCCGCTTCGGCGGGTTTTTTTATGGGGGGAGTTTAGGGAA
AGAGCATTTGTCAGAATATTTAAGGGCGCCTGTCACTTTGCTTGATATATGAGAATTATTTAACCTTATA
AATGAGAAAAAAGCAACGCACTTTAAATAAGATACGTTGCTTTTTCGATTGATGAACACCTATAATTAAA
CTATTCATCTATTATTTATGATTTTTTGTATATACAATATTTCTAGTTTGTTAAAGAGAATTAAGAAAAT
AAATCTCGAAAATAATAAAGGGAAAATCAGTTTTTGATATCAAAATTATACATGTCAACGATAATACAAA
ATATAATACAAACTATAAGATGTTATCAGTATTTATTATGCATTTAGAATAAATTTTGTGTCGCCCTTAT
TCGACTCACTATAGAAGTTCCTATTCTCTAGAAAGTATAGGAACTTCACTTCATTTTATTTAAATTTGCG
GCCGC
